>Addgene plasmid #206104 | cacna2d1 pCAGGS | addgene full sequence | sequence record 413011 | Addgene NGS Result
GTCGACATTGATTATTGACTAGTTATTAATAGTAATCAATTACGGGGTCATTAGTTCATAGCCCATATAT
GGAGTTCCGCGTTACATAACTTACGGTAAATGGCCCGCCTGGCTGACCGCCCAACGACCCCCGCCCATTG
ACGTCAATAATGACGTATGTTCCCATAGTAACGCCAATAGGGACTTTCCATTGACGTCAATGGGTGGAGT
ATTTACGGTAAACTGCCCACTTGGCAGTACATCAAGTGTATCATATGCCAAGTACGCCCCCTATTGACGT
CAATGACGGTAAATGGCCCGCCTGGCATTATGCCCAGTACATGACCTTATGGGACTTTCCTACTTGGCAG
TACATCTACGTATTAGTCATCGCTATTACCATGGTCGAGGTGAGCCCCACGTTCTGCTTCACTCTCCCCA
TCTCCCCCCCCTCCCCACCCCCAATTTTGTATTTATTTATTTTTTAATTATTTTGTGCAGCGATGGGGGC
GGGGGGGGGGGGGGGGSGCGCCAGGGGGGGGGGGGGGGGGGGAGGGGGGGGGGGGGGSGAGGCGGAGAGG
TGCGGCGGCAGCCAATCAGAGCGGCGCGCTCCGAAAGTTTCCTTTTATGGCGAGGCGGCGGCGGCGGCGG
CCCTATAAAAAGCGAAGCGCGCGGCGGGCGGGAGTCGCTGCGCGCTGCCTTCGCCCCGTGCCCCGCTCCG
CCGCCGCCTCGCGCCGCCCGCCCCGGCTCTGACTGACCGCGTTACTCCCACAGGTGAGCGGGCGGGACGG
CCCTTCTCCTCCGGGCTGTAATTAGCGCTTGGTTTAATGACGGCTTGTTTCTTTTCTGTGGCTGCGTGAA
AGCCTTGAGGGGCTCCGGGAGGGCCCTTTGTGCGGGGGGAGCGGCTCGGGGGGTGCGTGCGTGTGTGTGT
GCGTGGGGAGCGCCGCGTGCGGCTCCGCGCTGCCCGGCGGCTGTGAGCGCTGCGGGCGCGGCGCGGGGCT
TTGTGCGCTCCGCAGTGTGCGCGAGGGGAGCGCGGCCGGGGGCGGTGCCCCGCGGTGCGGGGGGGGCTGC
GAGGGGAACAAAGGCTGCGTGCGGGGTGTGTGCGTGGGGGGGTGAGCAGGGGGTGTGGGCGCGTCGGTCG
GGCTGCAACCCCCCCTGCACCCCCCTCCCCGAGTTGCTGAGCACGGCCCGGCTTCGGGTGCGGGGCTCCG
TACGGGGCGTGGCGCGGGGCTCGCCGTGCCGGGCGGGGGGTGGCGGCAGGTGGGGGTGCCGGGCGGGGCG
GGGCCGCCTCGGGCCGGGGRGGGCTCGGGGGAGGGGCGCGGCGGCCCCCGGAGCGCCGGCGGCTGTCGAG
GCGCGGCGAGCCGCAGCCATTGCCTTTTATGGTAATCGTGCGAGAGGGCGCAGGGACTTCCTTTGTCCCA
AATCTGTGCGGAGCCGAAATCTGGGAGGCGCCGCCGCACCCCCTCTAGCGGGCGCGGGGCGAAGCGGTGC
GGCGCCGGCAGGAAGGAAATGGGCGGGGAGGGCCTTCGTGCGTCGCCGCGCCGCCGTCCCCTTCTCCCTC
TCCAGCCTCGGGGCTGTCCGCGGGGGGACGGCTGCCTTCGGGGGGGACGGGGCAGGGCGGGGTTCGGCTT
CTGGCGTGTGACCGGCGGCTCTAGAGCCTCTGCTAACCATGTTCATGCCTTCTTCTTTTTCCTACAGCTC
CTGGGCAACGTGCTGGTTATTGTGCTGTCTCATCATTTTGGCAAAGAATTCTGCAGATCGCGAAGATGGC
TGCTGGCTGCCTGCTGGCCTTGACTCTGACACTTTTCCAATCTTGGCTGATCGGCCCCTCGAGCGAGGAG
CCCTTCCCTTCGCCCGTCACTATCAAGTCATGGGTGGATAAAATGCAGGAAGACCTTGTCACACTGGCAA
AGACAGCAAGTGGAGTGACTCAGCTTGCTGACATTTATGAAAAATACCAAGATTTGTATACTGTGGAGCC
AAATAATGCACGCCAACTGGTTGAAATTGCAGCTAGAGACATTGAGAAACTTCTGAGCAACAGATCTAAA
GCCCTGGTGCGCCTGGCTATGGAAGCAGAGAAAGTCCAAGCCGCCCACCAATGGAGGGAAGATTTTGCAA
GCAACGAAGTTGTCTACTACAACGCTAAAGACGATCTTGATCCTGAAAGAAATGAGAGTGAGTCAGGCAG
CCAACGGATTAAACCTGTTTTCATCGAAGACGCTAATTTTGGACGCCAGATATCCTATCAACATGCAGCG
GTCCATATTCCCACGGACATCTATGAGGGCTCAACCATAGTGTTAAACGAACTCAACTGGACAAGTGCCT
TAGATGAAGTTTTCAAAAGAAATCGAGATGAAGACCCTACATTGCTGTGGCAAGTGTTTGGCAGCGCCAC
CGGCCTGGCCCGATATTATCCAGCTTCTCCGTGGGTGGATAACAGCAGAACTCCAAACAAGATCGATCTC
TACGATGTACGCAGAAGACCATGGTACATCCAGGGAGCTGCATCCCCCAAAGACATGCTCATTCTGGTGG
ACGTGAGTGGAAGTGTGAGCGGATTGACTCTGAAACTCATCCGGACATCTGTCTCTGAGATGTTAGAAAC
CCTTTCCGATGATGATTTCGTGAATGTAGCTTCATTTAACAGCAATGCTCAGGATGTGAGTTGTTTCCAG
CACCTGGTTCAAGCGAATGTAAGGAACAAGAAGGTGCTGAAGGATGCGGTGAATAACATCACAGCAAAGG
GGATAACAGATTACAAGAAAGGCTTTAGCTTCGCGTTTGAACAGCTACTTAATTATAATGTTTCCAGAGC
CAATTGTAATAAGATCATCATGTTATTCACGGATGGAGGAGAAGAGAGAGCCCAGGAGATATTTGCCAAG
TACAATAAAGACAAAAAAGTCCGCGTGTTTACATTTTCTGTTGGTCAACATAATTATGACAGAGGACCTA
TTCAGTGGATGGCTTGTGAAAACAAAGGTTATTATTATGAGATTCCCTCTATTGGTGCAATAAGAATCAA
TACTCAGGAATATCTAGATGTTCTGGGAAGACCAATGGTTTTAGCCGGGGACAAAGCAAAGCAAGTCCAG
TGGACAAATGTGTATTTGGATGCTCTGGAGCTGGGACTTGTCATTACTGGAACTCTACCGGTCTTCAACG
TCACTGGCCAGTCTGAAAATAAGACTAACTTGAAGAACCAGTTGATTCTTGGTGTGATGGGCGTTGATGT
GTCTCTGGAAGATATTAAGAGATTGACACCACGTTTTACACTGTGCCCCAACGGTTACTATTTTGCAATC
GATCCTAATGGTTATGTCTTACTGCATCCAAATCTTCAGCCAAAGAACCCCAAATCTCAGGAGCCGGTCA
CACTGGATTTTCTCGATGCTGAGTTAGAGAATGATATTAAAGTGGAGATTCGAAATAAAATGATAGACGG
AGAAAGTGGAGAAAAAACATTCAGAACTCTGGTCAAATCTCAAGATGAGAGATATATTGACAAAGGAAAT
CGAACATACACATGGACACCTGTCAATGGCACAGATTACAGTTTGGCCTTGGTATTGCCAACCTACAGTT
TTTACTATATAAAAGCCAAAATAGAAGAGACAATAACTCAGGCCAGATCAAAAAAGGGGAAAATGAAGGA
TTCAGAAACCCTGAAGCCAGACAATTTTGAAGAATCTGGCTACACTTTCATAGCACCAAGGGAATACTGC
AATGACCTGAAACCTTCAGATAATAACACTGAATTTCTTTTAAATTTCAATGAATTTATTGATAGGAAAA
CTCCAAACAACCCTTCCTGTAATACAGATTTGATTAATAGAATCTTGCTGGATGCGGGTTTTACAAATGA
ACTTGTCCAAAATTATTGGAGTAAACAGAAAAATATCAAAGGAGTGAAGGCACGCTTTGTGGTGACTGAT
GGCGGAATTACAAGAGTTTACCCCAAAGAGGCTGGAGAAAACTGGCAAGAGAACCCAGAGACGTATGAGG
ACAGCTTCTACAAACGGAGCCTAGATAACGATAACTACGTTTTCACTGCGCCCTACTTCAACAAAAGTGG
ACCTGGTGCCTATGAATCTGGAATTATGGTAAGCAAAGCTGTAGAACTGTACATCCAAGGAAAACTTCTT
AAGCCTGCAGTTGTGGGAATTAAAATTGACGTAAACTCCTGGATAGAAAATTTTACCAAAACTTCAATCA
GGGATCCGTGTGCTGGTCCAGTTTGTGACTGCAAAAGAAACAGTGATGTAATGGACTGTGTCATTCTAGA
TGATGGTGGATTTCTTCTGATGGCCAATCATGATGATTACACTAATCAGATTGGACGTTTTTTTGGAGAG
ATTGACCCGAGCATGATGAGACACCTGGTTAATATATCACTTTATGCATTCAATAAATCATATGACTATC
AGTCTGTGTGTGATCCAGGGGCAGCACCAAAGCAAGGAGCAGGACATCGCTCAGCCTATGTGCCATCAAT
TACAGACATACTCCAGATTGGCTGGTGGGCCACTGCTGCCGCCTGGTCTATTCTCCAGCAGCTACTCTTG
AGTTTGACATTTCCACGGCTCCTTGAGGCAGTTGAAATGGAAGAGGATGACTTCACAGCTTCCCTGTCTA
AGCAGAGCTGCATCACAGAACAAACTCAGTACTTCTTCAAGAACGATACTAAATCATTCAGTGGTTTACT
GGACTGTGGAAACTGTTCCAGGATCTTTCATGTTGAGAAGCTTATGAACACCAACCTAGTGTTCATAATG
GTGGAGAGCAAGGGAACATGTCCGTGTGACACGCGGCTGCTCATGCAAGCAGAACAGACTTCTGATGGTC
CAGATCCTTGCGACATGGTTAAGCAGCCCAGATACCGAAAAGGACCTGATGTCTGCTTTGATAACAATGT
GCTGGAGGATTATACCGACTGTGGTGGTGTTTCTGGATTAAACCCTTCCTTATGGTCTATCTTTGGACTC
CAATTTATACTCCTTTGGCTGGTATCTGGCAGCAGACACTATCTATGGTGACCCTCTAAACCCATGATCT
GCAACTTAATTCCATGCCCTGCCAAAACATGAGCCCTCAGTTACATTAAAATAGAGCCCGTTGAAGAAGC
TCCACAGAACCTTAGCTGGGCCTCTACCCTGATGTAACTGTGAGGCTTAGATTCCTGACCATCGCTGGCT
GCATGTCAGGGTGTTGGAAACTGAAACTCGTGTGAACATGCTGCATCATCTGTGTCCAACATCAAAGCAA
AGCTCTACTCATTCTCTGTGGGAGGTTTGGGAGTTCGCTGTTGCACTGTTGGAGATTACGTGGAAAAGGC
TCCCCCACGCAGGCCTTATGAAAAGAAGCAGTCTTGACTTTGACCTAGCATTTCAACCTGCTGCAGTTTT
ACCAAGCCGAATTCGCATGCGGCCGCTAGCTCGAGGTACCGATATCGAGCTCAATTCACTCCTCAGGTGC
AGGCTGCCTATCAGAAGGTGGTGGCTGGTGTGGCCAATGCCCTGGCTCACAAATACCACTGAGATCTTTT
TCCCTCTGCCAAAAATTATGGGGACATCATGAAGCCCCTTGAGCATCTGACTTCTGGCTAATAAAGGAAA
TTTATTTTCATTGCAATAGTGTGTTGGAATTTTTTGTGTCTCTCACTCGGAAGGACATATGGGAGGGCAA
ATCATTTAAAACATCAGAATGAGTATTTGGTTTAGAGTTTGGCAACATATGCCCATATGCTGGCTGCCAT
GAACAAAGGTTGGCTATAAAGAGGTCATCAGTATATGAAACAGCCCCCTGCTGTCCATTCCTTATTCCAT
AGAAAAGCCTTGACTTGAGGTTAGATTTTTTTTATATTTTGTTTTGTGTTATTTTTTTCTTTAACATCCC
TAAAATTTTCCTTACATGTTTTACTAGCCAGATTTTTCCTCCTCTCCTGACTACTCCCAGTCATAGCTGT
CCCTCTTCTCTTATGGAGATCCCTCGACCTGCAGCCCAAGCTTGGCGTAATCATGGTCATAGCTGTTTCC
TGTGTGAAATTGTTATCCGCTCACAATTCCACACAACATACGAGCCGGAAGCATAAAGTGTAAAGCCTGG
GGTGCCTAATGAGTGAGCTAACTCACATTAATTGCGTTGCGCTCACTGCCCGCTTTCCAGTCGGGAAACC
TGTCGTGCCAGCGGATCCGCATCTCAATTAGTCAGCAACCATAGTCCCGCCCCTAACTCCGCCCATCCCG
CCCCTAACTCCGCCCAGTTCCGCCCATTCTCCGCCCCATGGCTGACTAATTTTTTTTATTTATGCAGAGG
CCGAGGCCGCCTCGGCCTCTGAGCTATTCCAGAAGTAGTGAGGAGGCTTTTTTGGAGGCCTAGGCTTTTG
CAAAAAGCTAACTTGTTTATTGCAGCTTATAATGGTTACAAATAAAGCAATAGCATCACAAATTTCACAA
ATAAAGCATTTTTTTCACTGCATTCTAGTTGTGGTTTGTCCAAACTCATCAATGTATCTTATCATGTCTG
GATCCGCTGCATTAATGAATCGGCCAACGCGCGGGGAGAGGCGGTTTGCGTATTGGGCGCTCTTCCGCTT
CCTCGCTCACTGACTCGCTGCGCTCGGTCGTTCGGCTGCGGCGAGCGGTATCAGCTCACTCAAAGGCGGT
AATACGGTTATCCACAGAATCAGGGGATAACGCAGGAAAGAACATGTGAGCAAAAGGCCAGCAAAAGGCC
AGGAACCGTAAAAAGGCCGCGTTGCTGGCGTTTTTCCATAGGCTCCGCCCCCCTGACGAGCATCACAAAA
ATCGACGCTCAAGTCAGAGGTGGCGAAACCCGACAGGACTATAAAGATACCAGGCGTTTCCCCCTGGAAG
CTCCCTCGTGCGCTCTCCTGTTCCGACCCTGCCGCTTACCGGATACCTGTCCGCCTTTCTCCCTTCGGGA
AGCGTGGCGCTTTCTCATAGCTCACGCTGTAGGTATCTCAGTTCGGTGTAGGTCGTTCGCTCCAAGCTGG
GCTGTGTGCACGAACCCCCCGTTCAGCCCGACCGCTGCGCCTTATCCGGTAACTATCGTCTTGAGTCCAA
CCCGGTAAGACACGACTTATCGCCACTGGCAGCAGCCACTGGTAACAGGATTAGCAGAGCGAGGTATGTA
GGCGGTGCTACAGAGTTCTTGAAGTGGTGGCCTAACTACGGCTACACTAGAAGAACAGTATTTGGTATCT
GCGCTCTGCTGAAGCCAGTTACCTTCGGAAAAAGAGTTGGTAGCTCTTGATCCGGCAAACAAACCACCGC
TGGTAGCGGTGGTTTTTTTGTTTGCAAGCAGCAGATTACGCGCAGAAAAAAAGGATCTCAAGAAGATCCT
TTGATCTTTTCTACGGGGTCTGACGCTCAGTGGAACGAAAACTCACGTTAAGGGATTTTGGTCATGAGAT
TATCAAAAAGGATCTTCACCTAGATCCTTTTAAATTAAAAATGAAGTTTTAAATCAATCTAAAGTATATA
TGAGTAAACTTGGTCTGACAGTTACCAATGCTTAATCAGTGAGGCACCTATCTCAGCGATCTGTCTATTT
CGTTCATCCATAGTTGCCTGACTCCCCGTCGTGTAGATAACTACGATACGGGAGGGCTTACCATCTGGCC
CCAGTGCTGCAATGATACCGCGAGACCCACGCTCACCGGCTCCAGATTTATCAGCAATAAACCAGCCAGC
CGGAAGGGCCGAGCGCAGAAGTGGTCCTGCAACTTTATCCGCCTCCATCCAGTCTATTAATTGTTGCCGG
GAAGCTAGAGTAAGTAGTTCGCCAGTTAATAGTTTGCGCAACGTTGTTGCCATTGCTACAGGCATCGTGG
TGTCACGCTCGTCGTTTGGTATGGCTTCATTCAGCTCCGGTTCCCAACGATCAAGGCGAGTTACATGATC
CCCCATGTTGTGCAAAAAAGCGGTTAGCTCCTTCGGTCCTCCGATCGTTGTCAGAAGTAAGTTGGCCGCA
GTGTTATCACTCATGGTTATGGCAGCACTGCATAATTCTCTTACTGTCATGCCATCCGTAAGATGCTTTT
CTGTGACTGGTGAGTACTCAACCAAGTCATTCTGAGAATAGTGTATGCGGCGACCGAGTTGCTCTTGCCC
GGCGTCAATACGGGATAATACCGCGCCACATAGCAGAACTTTAAAAGTGCTCATCATTGGAAAACGTTCT
TCGGGGCGAAAACTCTCAAGGATCTTACCGCTGTTGAGATCCAGTTCGATGTAACCCACTCGTGCACCCA
ACTGATCTTCAGCATCTTTTACTTTCACCAGCGTTTCTGGGTGAGCAAAAACAGGAAGGCAAAATGCCGC
AAAAAAGGGAATAAGGGCGACACGGAAATGTTGAATACTCATACTCTTCCTTTTTCAATATTATTGAAGC
ATTTATCAGGGTTATTGTCTCATGAGCGGATACATATTTGAATGTATTTAGAAAAATAAACAAATAGGGG
TTCCGCGCACATTTCCCCGAAAAGTGCCACCTGG
Features (pLannotate 1.2.2; 18 found; start..end, strand, type, name):
      4..383     +  enhancer       CMV enhancer: human cytomegalovirus immediate early enhancer
    385..660     +  promoter       chicken β-actin promoter: No description available
    661..1677    +  intron         chimeric intron: chimera between introns from chicken β-actin and rabbit β-globin
   1675..1731    +  CDS            HBB (fragment): HBB_LEPEU - Experimental evidence at protein level: Swiss-Prot protein existence level 1. Involved in oxygen transport from the lung to the various peripheral tissues. From Lepus europaeus (European hare).
   1746..5018    +  CDS            Cacna2d1: CA2D1_RAT - Also known as Cacnl2a, Cchl2a. Experimental evidence at protein level: Swiss-Prot protein existence level 1. The alpha-2/delta subunit of voltage-dependent calcium channels regulates calcium current density and activation/inactivation kinetics of the calcium channel. Plays an important role in excitation- contraction coupling (By similarity). From Rattus norvegicus (Rat).
   5442..5519    +  CDS            HBB (fragment): HBB_PONPY - Experimental evidence at transcript level: Swiss-Prot protein existence level 2. Involved in oxygen transport from the lung to the various peripheral tissues. From Pongo pygmaeus (Bornean orangutan).
   5590..5645    +  polyA_signal   β-globin poly(A) signal: rabbit β-globin polyadenylation signal (Gil and Proudfoot, 1987)
   6030..6046    -  protein_bind   lac operator: The lac repressor binds to the lac operator to inhibit transcription in E. coli. This inhibition can be relieved by adding lactose or isopropyl-β-D-thiogalactopyranoside (IPTG). lac repressor encoded by lacI
   6054..6084    -  promoter       lac promoter: promoter for the E. coli lac operon
   6099..6120    -  protein_bind   CAP binding site: CAP binding activates transcription in the presence of cAMP. E. coli catabolite activator protein
   6133..6172    -  CDS            lacI (fragment): lac repressor; lacI; The lac repressor binds to the lac operator to inhibit transcription in E. coli. This inhibition can be relieved by adding lactose or isopropyl-β-D-thiogalactopyranoside (IPTG).
   6179..6201    +  promoter       SV40 promoter (fragment): SV40 enhancer and early promoter
   6225..6360    +  rep_origin     SV40 ori: SV40 origin of replication
   6380..6514    +  polyA_signal   SV40 poly(A) signal: SV40 polyadenylation signal
   6516..6570    -  CDS            lacI (fragment): lac repressor; lacI; The lac repressor binds to the lac operator to inhibit transcription in E. coli. This inhibition can be relieved by adding lactose or isopropyl-β-D-thiogalactopyranoside (IPTG).
   6753..7341    -  rep_origin     ori: high-copy-number ColE1/pMB1/pBR322/pUC origin of replication
   7512..8372    -  CDS            AmpR: β-lactamase; bla; confers resistance to ampicillin, carbenicillin, and related antibiotics
   8373..8477    -  promoter       AmpR promoter: bla
