[The description below was written by a language model from this plasmid's Addgene catalogue record and pLannotate feature annotations shown in this document.]
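Description:
cacna2d1 pCAGGS is a mammalian expression plasmid built on the pCAGGS backbone for producing the rat α2δ-1 auxiliary subunit of voltage-gated calcium channels (Cacna2d1). The sequenced construct is about 8.5 kb. It is maintained in E. coli through a high-copy ColE1/pUC-type origin and selected with ampicillin via the β-lactamase gene and its native promoter. Remnants of lac regulatory sequence (lac promoter, operator, CAP site and short lacI fragments) are carried over from the cloning vector lineage and play no role in expression of the insert. A small SV40 segment containing the SV40 origin and a poly(A) signal is also present. The origin could support episomal amplification in cells expressing large T antigen, though the record does not say this is an intended use. No mammalian selection marker is annotated, which fits transient transfection.

The payload is driven by the composite CAG promoter: the human cytomegalovirus immediate-early enhancer fused to the chicken β-actin promoter, followed by a chimeric chicken β-actin/rabbit β-globin intron that promotes splicing and strong, broadly active transcription. The Cacna2d1 open reading frame lies downstream, flanked by short β-globin exon fragments that belong to the pCAGGS cassette, and the transcript is terminated by the rabbit β-globin polyadenylation signal. No epitope tag or fluorescent reporter is annotated, so the protein appears to be expressed untagged. The α2δ-1 subunit regulates calcium current density and channel activation and inactivation kinetics. The stated purpose of the plasmid is simply expression of this subunit in mammalian cells. The exact cloning sites used for the insert are not recorded.
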