Addgene plasmid #206104: cacna2d1 pCAGGS
Purpose: expression of rat alpha2delta-1 calcium channel auxillary subunit
Depositing lab: Annette Dolphin.
Backbone
  Vector backbone: pCAGGS
  Backbone manufacturer: PMID 11397804
  Backbone size w/o insert (bp): 4890
  Vector type: Mammalian Expression
Growth in bacteria
  Bacterial resistance: Ampicillin, 100 μg/mL
  Growth temperature: 37°C
  Growth strain: DH5alpha
  Copy number: High Copy
Gene/Insert
  Gene/Insert name: cacna2d1 (alt name: alpha2delta-1)
  Species: R. norvegicus (rat)
  Entrez Gene: Cacna2d1 (a.k.a. CCHLA2, Cacna2, DHSCCA)
  Promoter: CMV/B-actin
  Cloning method: Restriction Enzyme; 5′ cloning site unknown (unknown if destroyed)
  Sequencing primers: 5′ CTCTGCTAACCATGTTCATGC; 3′ CTGATAGGCAGCCTGCACCTG
Resource information
  A portion of this plasmid was derived from a plasmid made by: Kevin Campbell
Terms and licenses: Academic/Nonprofit Terms; Industry Terms: Not Available to Industry
How to cite: cacna2d1 pCAGGS was a gift from Annette Dolphin (Addgene plasmid # 206104 ; http://n2t.net/addgene:206104 ; RRID:Addgene_206104)
