>Addgene plasmid #206104 | cacna2d1 pCAGGS | depositor partial sequence | sequence record 401103 | sequence of insert
GGTACCGAGCTCGGATCCACTAGTAACGGCCGCCAGTGTGCTGGAATTCTGCAGATCGCGAAGATGGCTG
CTGGCTGCCTGCTGGCCTTGACTCTGACACTTTTCCAATCTTGGCTGATCGGCCCCTCGAGCGAGGAGCC
CTTCCCTTCGCCCGTCACTATCAAGTCATGGGTGGATAAAATGCAGGAAGACCTTGTCACACTGGCAAAG
ACAGCAAGTGGAGTGACTCAGCTTGCTGACATTTATGAAAAATACCAAGATTTGTATACTGTGGAGCCAA
ATAATGCACGCCAACTGGTTGAAATTGCAGCTAGAGACATTGAGAAACTTCTGAGCAACAGATCTAAAGC
CCTGGTGCGCCTGGCTATGGAAGCAGAGAAAGTCCAAGCCGCCCACCAATGGAGGGAAGATTTTGCAAGC
AACGAAGTTGTCTACTACAACGCTAAAGACGATCTTGATCCTGAAAGAAATGAGAGTGAGTCAGGCAGCC
AACGGATTAAACCTGTTTTCATCGAAGACGCTAATTTTGGACGCCAGATATCCTATCAACATGCAGCGGT
CCATATTCCCACGGACATCTATGAGGGCTCAACCATAGTGTTAAACGAACTCAACTGGACAAGTGCCTTA
GATGAAGTTTTCAAAAGAAATCGAGATGAAGACCCTACATTGCTGTGGCAAGTGTTTGGCAGCGCCACCG
GCCTGGCCCGATATTATCCAGCTTCTCCGTGGGTGGATAACAGCAGAACTCCAAACAAGATCGATCTCTA
CGATGTACGCAGAAGACCATGGTACATCCAGGGAGCTGCATCCCCCAAAGACATGCTCATTCTGGTGGAC
GTGAGTGGAAGTGTGAGCGGATTGACTCTGAAACTCATCCGGACATCTGTCTCTGAGATGTTAGAAACCC
TTTCCGATGATGATTTCGTGAATGTAGCTTCATTTAACAGCAATGCTCAGGATGTGAGTTGTTTCCAGCA
CCTGGTTCAAGCGAATGTAAGGAACAAGAAGGTGCTGAAGGATGCGGTGAATAACATCACAGCAAAGGGG
ATAACAGATTACAAGAAAGGCTTTAGCTTCGCGTTTGAACAGCTACTTAATTATAATGTTTCCAGAGCCA
ATTGTAATAAGATCATCATGTTATTCACGGATGGAGGAGAAGAGAGAGCCCAGGAGATATTTGCCAAGTA
CAATAAAGACAAAAAAGTCCGCGTGTTTACATTTTCTGTTGGTCAACATAATTATGACAGAGGACCTATT
CAGTGGATGGCTTGTGAAAACAAAGGTTATTATTATGAGATTCCCTCTATTGGTGCAATAAGAATCAATA
CTCAGGAATATCTAGATGTTCTGGGAAGACCAATGGTTTTAGCCGGGGACAAAGCAAAGCAAGTCCAGTG
GACAAATGTGTATTTGGATGCTCTGGAGCTGGGACTTGTCATTACTGGAACTCTACCGGTCTTCAACGTC
ACTGGCCAGTCTGAAAATAAGACTAACTTGAAGAACCAGTTGATTCTTGGTGTGATGGGCGTTGATGTGT
CTCTGGAAGATATTAAGAGATTGACACCACGTTTTACACTGTGCCCCAACGGTTACTATTTTGCAATCGA
TCCTAATGGTTATGTCTTACTGCATCCAAATCTTCAGCCAAAGAACCCCAAATCTCAGGAGCCGGTCACA
CTGGATTTTCTCGATGCTGAGTTAGAGAATGATATTAAAGTGGAGATTCGAAATAAAATGATAGACGGAG
AAAGTGGAGAAAAAACATTCAGAACTCTGGTCAAATCTCAAGATGAGAGATATATTGACAAAGGAAATCG
AACATACACATGGACACCTGTCAATGGCACAGATTACAGTTTGGCCTTGGTATTGCCAACCTACAGTTTT
TACTATATAAAAGCCAAAATAGAAGAGACAATAACTCAGGCCAGATCAAAAAAGGGGAAAATGAAGGATT
CAGAAACCCTGAAGCCAGACAATTTTGAAGAATCTGGCTACACTTTCATAGCACCAAGGGAATACTGCAA
TGACCTGAAACCTTCAGATAATAACACTGAATTTCTTTTAAATTTCAATGAATTTATTGATAGGAAAACT
CCAAACAACCCTTCCTGTAATACAGATTTGATTAATAGAATCTTGCTGGATGCGGGTTTTACAAATGAAC
TTGTCCAAAATTATTGGAGTAAACAGAAAAATATCAAAGGAGTGAAGGCACGCTTTGTGGTGACTGATGG
CGGAATTACAAGAGTTTACCCCAAAGAGGCTGGAGAAAACTGGCAAGAGAACCCAGAGACGTATGAGGAC
AGCTTCTACAAACGGAGCCTAGATAACGATAACTACGTTTTCACTGCGCCCTACTTCAACAAAAGTGGAC
CTGGTGCCTATGAATCTGGAATTATGGTAAGCAAAGCTGTAGAACTGTACATCCAAGGAAAACTTCTTAA
GCCTGCAGTTGTGGGAATTAAAATTGACGTAAACTCCTGGATAGAAAATTTTACCAAAACTTCAATCAGG
GATCCGTGTGCTGGTCCAGTTTGTGACTGCAAAAGAAACAGTGATGTAATGGACTGTGTCATTCTAGATG
ATGGTGGATTTCTTCTGATGGCCAATCATGATGATTACACTAATCAGATTGGACGTTTTTTTGGAGAGAT
TGACCCGAGCATGATGAGACACCTGGTTAATATATCACTTTATGCATTCAATAAATCATATGACTATCAG
TCTGTGTGTGATCCAGGGGCAGCACCAAAGCAAGGAGCAGGACATCGCTCAGCCTATGTGCCATCAATTA
CAGACATACTCCAGATTGGCTGGTGGGCCACTGCTGCCGCCTGGTCTATTCTCCAGCAGCTACTCTTGAG
TTTGACATTTCCACGGCTCCTTGAGGCAGTTGAAATGGAAGAGGATGACTTCACAGCTTCCCTGTCTAAG
CAGAGCTGCATCACAGAACAAACTCAGTACTTCTTCAAGAACGATACTAAATCATTCAGTGGTTTACTGG
ACTGTGGAAACTGTTCCAGGATCTTTCATGTTGAGAAGCTTATGAACACCAACCTAGTGTTCATAATGGT
GGAGAGCAAGGGAACATGTCCGTGTGACACGCGGCTGCTCATGCAAGCAGAACAGACTTCTGATGGTCCA
GATCCTTGCGACATGGTTAAGCAGCCCAGATACCGAAAAGGACCTGATGTCTGCTTTGATAACAATGTGC
TGGAGGATTATACCGACTGTGGTGGTGTTTCTGGATTAAACCCTTCCTTATGGTCTATCTTTGGACTCCA
ATTTATACTCCTTTGGCTGGTATCTGGCAGCAGACACTATCTATGGTGACCCTCTAAACCCATGATCTGC
AACTTAATTCCATGCCCTGCCAAAACATGAGCCCTCAGTTACATTAAAATAGAGCCCGTTGAAGAAGCTC
CACAGAACCTTAGCTGGGCCTCTACCCTGATGTAACTGTGAGGCTTAGATTCCTGACCATCGCTGGCTGC
ATGTCAGGGTGTTGGAAACTGAAACTCGTGTGAACATGCTGCATCATCTGTGTCCAACATCAAAGCAAAG
CTCTACTCATTCTCTGTGGGAGGTTTGGGAGTTCGCTGTTGCACTGTTGGAGATTACGTGGAAAAGGCTC
CCCCACGCAGGCCTTATGAAAAGAAGCAGTCTTGACTTTGACCTAGCATTTCAACCTGCTGCAGTTTTAC
CAAGCCGAATTCCTGCAGCCCGGGGGATCCACTAGATCCATCACACTGGCGGCCGC
